Addgene plasmid #29448: AP-SEMA3A (chick)
Depositing lab: Jonathan Raper. Depositing organization: University of Pennsylvania. Publication: Secreted chick semaphorins bind recombinant neuropilin with similar affinities but bind different subsets of neurons in situ. Feiner L, Koppel AM, Kobayashi H, Raper JA. Neuron. 1997 Sep . 19(3):539-45. 10.1016/S0896-6273(00)80370-0 PubMed 9331347.
Backbone
  Vector backbone: pAG
  Backbone size w/o insert (bp): 6000
  Vector type: Mammalian Expression
Growth in bacteria
  Bacterial resistance: Ampicillin, 100 μg/mL
  Growth temperature: 37°C
  Growth strain: DH5alpha
  Copy number: High Copy
Gene/Insert
  Gene/Insert name: AP-SEMA3A (chick) (alt names: AP-Collapsin1; Collapsin1; Semaphorin 3A)
  Species: G. gallus (chicken)
  Insert size (bp): 3800
  GenBank ID: NM_204977
  Entrez Gene: SEMA3A (a.k.a. COLL-1, semaphorin-3A)
  Tag / fusion protein: AP tagged (N terminal on insert)
  Cloning method: Restriction Enzyme; 5′ cloning site HindIII (not destroyed); 3′ cloning site Xho1 (not destroyed)
  Sequencing primers: 5′ TTC GGC TTC TGG CGT GTG ACC; 3′ SP6
Terms and licenses: Academic/Nonprofit Terms; Industry Terms: Not Available to Industry
How to cite: AP-SEMA3A (chick) was a gift from Jonathan Raper (Addgene plasmid # 29448 ; http://n2t.net/addgene:29448 ; RRID:Addgene_29448)
