[The description below was written by a language model from this plasmid's Addgene catalogue record.]
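Description:
AP-SEMA3A (chick) is a mammalian expression plasmid built on the pAG backbone (about 6 kb without insert) that encodes chicken semaphorin 3A, also known as collapsin-1, fused at its N terminus to alkaline phosphatase (AP). The roughly 3.8 kb AP-SEMA3A insert sits between HindIII and XhoI sites, both of which were preserved during cloning. The plasmid is maintained in E. coli as a high-copy vector under ampicillin selection. The record does not state the promoter driving expression in mammalian cells, the origin of replication, or whether a mammalian selection marker is present. No feature table is provided, so the arrangement of the regulatory elements cannot be described further. The use of an SP6 primer for 3′ sequencing implies that an SP6 primer site lies downstream of the insert.

Semaphorin 3A is a secreted axon guidance cue that acts through neuropilin-containing receptors. Fusing it to alkaline phosphatase gives a ligand carrying an enzymatic reporter, so it can be detected and quantified by the tag's enzymatic activity. Fusion proteins of this kind are typically produced by transfecting cultured mammalian cells and collecting the secreted protein from the medium. The protein then serves as an affinity probe to measure binding to receptor-expressing cells or to stain tissue for ligand-binding sites. This fits the associated publication, which compared the binding of secreted chick semaphorins to recombinant neuropilin and to different subsets of neurons in situ. The construct is therefore best regarded as a reagent for receptor-binding assays and for in situ mapping of semaphorin 3A binding sites in the developing nervous system.
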