>Addgene plasmid #29448 | AP-SEMA3A (chick) | addgene partial sequence | sequence record 34826 | 29448 with hAP-F (ACCTTCATAGCGCACGTCAT)
CGAACCTGGCGCCCCCCGCCGGCACCACCGACGCCGCGCACCCGGGTTCCGGAAGATCCAAGAATAACGT
GCCAAGACTCAAATTATCCTATAAAGAAATGTTGGAATCCAATAATATAGTCAATTTCAATGGACTAGCT
AATAGTTCCAGTTACCATACTTTCCTCTTGGATGAAGAACGAAGTCGGCTGTATGTTGGAGCAAAAGACC
ACATATTTTCTTTCAACCTGGTTAACATCAAGGAATATCAAAAGATTGTTTGGCCTGTATCTCATTCCCG
AAGGGATGAGTGTAAGTGGGCTGGAAAAGATATTCTGAGAGAATGTGCTAATTTCATCAAGGTGCTTAAG
ACTTATAACCAAACACACTTGTACGCTTGTGGAACGGGGGCTTTTCATCCCATGTGCACTTATATTGAAG
TTGGAAGCCATCCTGAGGACAACATTTTTAGGATGGAAGATTCACATTTTGAAAACGGCCGAGGGAAAAG
CCCTTACGATCCTAAATTGCTGACAGCTTCTCTTTTAGTAGATGGAGAATTGTACTCTGGCACAGCAGCA
GACTTCATGGGCAGAGACTTTGCCATTTTCCGAACTCTGGGGCATCACCATCCAATCAGAACAGAACAGC
ATGACTCCCGGTGGCTAAACGATCCCAGATTTATTAGTGCTCACCTGATACCTGAAAGTGATAATCCAGA
AGATGACAAAATCTATTTCTTCTTTCGTGAAAATGCGATTGATGGAGAGCACACTGGAAAAGCCACTCAT
GCCAGAATAGGGCAGATCTGTAAGAATGACTTTGGTGGACACAGGAGCCTTGTTAACAAATGGACAACTT
TCCTCAAAGCACGTCTGATTTGTTCTGT
