>Addgene plasmid #29448 | AP-SEMA3A (chick) | addgene partial sequence | sequence record 34827 | 29448 with pAG-5
TTCTTCTTTTTCCTACAGCTCCTGGGCAACGTGCTGGTTATTGTGCTGTCTCATCATTTTGGCAAAGAAT
TGCGGCCATCAAGCTTCCTGCATGCTGCTGCTGCTGCTGCTGCTGGGCCTGAGGCTACAGCTCTCCCTGG
GCATCATCCCAGTTGAGGAGGAGAACCCGGACTTCTGGAACCGCGAGGCAGCCGAGGCCCTGGGTGCCGC
CAAGAAGCTGCAGCCTGCACAGACAGCCGCCAAGAACCTCATCATCTTCCTGGGCGATGGGATGGGGGTG
TCTACGGTGACAGCTGCCAGGATCCTAAAAGGGCAGAAGAAGGACAAACTGGGGCCTGAGATACCCCTGG
CCATGGACCGCTTCCCATATGTGGCTCTGTCCAAGACATACAATGTAGACAAACATGTGCCAGACAGTGG
AGCCACAGCCACGGCCTACCTGTGCGGGGTCAAGGGCAACTTCCAGACCATTGGCTTGAGTGCAGCCGCC
CGCTTTAACCAGTGCAACACGACACGCGGCAACGAGGTCATCTCCGTGATGAATCGGGCCAAGAAAGCAG
GGAAGTCAGTGGGAGTGGTAACCACCACACGAGTGCAGCACGCCTCGCCAGCCGGCACCTACGCCCACAC
GGTGAACCGCAACTGGTACTCGGACGCCGACGTGCCTGCCTCGGCCCGCCAGGAGGGGTGCCAGGACATC
GCTACGCAGCTCATCTCCAACATGGACATTGACGTGATCCTAGGTGGAGGCCGAAAGTACATGTTTCGCA
TGGGAACCCCAGACCCTGAGTACCCAGATGACTACAGCCAAGGTGGGACCAGGCTGGAC
